Addgene plasmid #80960: pCRISPaint-HaloTag-PuroR
Purpose: CRISPaint gene tagging
Depositing lab: Veit Hornung. Depositing organization: Universitaetsklinikum Bonn. Publication: CRISPaint allows modular base-specific gene tagging using a ligase-4-dependent mechanism. Schmid-Burgk JL, Honing K, Ebert TS, Hornung V. Nat Commun. 2016 Jul 28;7:12338. doi: 10.1038/ncomms12338. PubMed 27465542.
Backbone
  Vector backbone: pCRISPaint
  Backbone manufacturer: Veit Hornung group
  Vector type: gene tagging
Growth in bacteria
  Bacterial resistance: Ampicillin, 100 μg/mL
  Growth temperature: 30°C
  Growth strain: DH10B
  Copy number: High Copy
Gene/Insert
  Gene/Insert name: HaloTag
  Species: Synthetic
  Promoter: none
  Cloning method: Restriction Enzyme; 5′ cloning site unknown (unknown if destroyed); 3′ cloning site unknown (unknown if destroyed)
  Sequencing primers: 5′ CGATAGTACTAACATACGCTCTCCA; 3′ CACTGCATTCTAGTTGTGGTTTGTC
Terms and licenses: Academic/Nonprofit Terms; Industry Terms: Not Available to Industry
How to cite: pCRISPaint-HaloTag-PuroR was a gift from Veit Hornung (Addgene plasmid # 80960 ; http://n2t.net/addgene:80960 ; RRID:Addgene_80960)
