[The description below was written by a language model from this plasmid's Addgene catalogue record and pLannotate feature annotations shown in this document.]
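Description:
pCRISPaint-HaloTag-PuroR is a 4,081-nt universal donor plasmid for the CRISPaint gene-tagging system, built on the pCRISPaint backbone and intended for tagging endogenous genes in cultured cells. In bacteria it is maintained as a high-copy plasmid through a ColE1/pUC-type origin and selected with ampicillin via the β-lactamase gene. Short annotated fragments of a tetracycline resistance gene and of SV40 large T antigen appear to be non-functional backbone or terminator-region remnants.

The payload is deliberately promoterless. It consists of a HaloTag coding sequence, a modified bacterial dehalogenase that bonds covalently to chloroalkane ligands, followed by the puromycin N-acetyltransferase gene (pac) and an SV40 polyadenylation signal. About 60 nt separate the two reading frames. The record does not annotate this linker, so how the two proteins are coupled or separated is not stated. Upstream of the tag lie a synthetic poly(A) signal and an RNA polymerase II pause site from the human α2 globin gene, which would suppress read-through transcription from the backbone into the cassette.

According to the associated publication title, CRISPaint performs modular, base-specific tagging through a ligase-4-dependent mechanism, meaning the donor is inserted at a nuclease-cut genomic site by non-homologous end joining rather than through homology arms, and none are annotated here. Because the cassette has no promoter, HaloTag and puromycin resistance should be expressed only after in-frame integration into an actively transcribed gene. This allows tagged cells to be selected with puromycin, and the HaloTag fusion can then be labelled with fluorescent or affinity ligands for imaging or pull-down of the endogenous protein.
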