Features (pLannotate 1.2.2; 10 found; start..end, strand, type, name):
      1..49      +  polyA_signal   poly(A) signal: synthetic polyadenylation signal
     63..154     +  misc_feature   pause site: RNA polymerase II transcriptional pause signal from the human α2 globin gene
    218..1101    +  CDS            HaloTag® (fragment): modified bacterial dehalogenase that forms covalent bonds with chloroalkane derivatives
   1166..1762    +  CDS            pac: PUAC_STRAD - Protein predicted: Swiss-Prot protein existence level 4. Detoxification of puromycin. From Streptomyces alboniger.
   1789..1910    -  polyA_signal   SV40 poly(A) signal: SV40 polyadenylation signal
   1933..2001    -  CDS            large T antigen (fragment): large T antigen from SV40 (simian virus 40)
   2017..2149    +  CDS            TcR (fragment): tetracycline efflux protein; tet; confers resistance to tetracycline
   2329..2917    -  rep_origin     ori: high-copy-number ColE1/pMB1/pBR322/pUC origin of replication
   3117..3977    -  CDS            AmpR: β-lactamase confers resistance to ampicillin, carbenicillin, and related antibiotics
   3978..4019    -  promoter       AmpR promoter (fragment): bla
>Addgene plasmid #80960 | pCRISPaint-HaloTag-PuroR | depositor full sequence | sequence record 153092 | Full Sequence
AATAAAATATCTTTATTTTCATTACATCTGTGTGTTGGTTTTTTGTGTGAATCGATAGTACTAACATACG
CTCTCCATCAAAACAAAACGAAACAAAACAAACTAGCAAAATAGGCTGTCCCCAGTGCAAGTGCAGGTGC
CAGAACATTTCTCTTAATGATAGCTAGCGGGCCAGTACCCAAAAAGCGGGGGGTCTGGTGGCAGTGGAGG
GGGATCCGAAATCGGTACTGGCTTTCCATTCGACCCCCATTATGTGGAAGTCCTGGGCGAGCGCATGCAC
TACGTCGATGTTGGTCCGCGCGATGGCACCCCTGTGCTGTTCCTGCACGGTAACCCGACCTCCTCCTACG
TGTGGCGCAACATCATCCCGCATGTTGCACCGACCCATCGCTGCATTGCTCCAGACCTGATCGGTATGGG
CAAATCCGACAAACCAGACCTGGGTTATTTCTTCGACGACCACGTCCGCTTCATGGATGCCTTCATCGAA
GCCCTGGGTCTGGAAGAGGTCGTCCTGGTCATTCACGACTGGGGCTCCGCTCTGGGTTTCCACTGGGCCA
AGCGCAATCCAGAGCGCGTCAAAGGTATTGCATTTATGGAGTTCATCCGCCCTATCCCGACCTGGGACGA
ATGGCCAGAATTTGCCCGCGAGACCTTCCAGGCCTTCCGCACCACCGACGTCGGCCGCAAGCTGATCATC
GATCAGAACGTTTTTATCGAGGGTACGCTGCCGATGGGTGTCGTCCGCCCGCTGACTGAAGTCGAGATGG
ACCATTACCGCGAGCCGTTCCTGAATCCTGTTGACCGCGAGCCACTGTGGCGCTTCCCAAACGAGCTGCC
AATCGCCGGTGAGCCAGCGAACATCGTCGCGCTGGTCGAAGAATACATGGACTGGCTGCACCAGTCCCCT
GTCCCGAAGCTGCTGTTCTGGGGCACCCCAGGCGTTCTGATCCCACCGGCCGAAGCCGCTCGCCTGGCCA
AAAGCCTGCCTAACTGCAAGGCTGTGGACATCGGCCCGGGTCTGAATCTGCTGCAAGAAGACAACCCGGA
CCTGATCGGCAGCGAGATCGCGCGCTGGCTGTCTACTCTGGAGATTTCCGGTTCCGGAGGAGAGGGCAGA
GGAAGTCTGCTAACATGCGGTGACGTCGAGGAGAATCCTGGCCCAATGACTGAATACAAGCCTACTGTCA
GGTTGGCTACAAGAGACGACGTTCCTAGAGCCGTGAGAACTCTGGCTGCAGCCTTCGCCGACTACCCCGC
CACGAGACACACCGTTGACCCAGATCGGCATATTGAGAGAGTGACTGAACTGCAGGAGCTGTTTCTTACA
AGAGTTGGCCTCGACATAGGCAAGGTGTGGGTGGCGGACGACGGCGCCGCCGTGGCCGTCTGGACCACTC
CCGAATCAGTTGAGGCTGGCGCCGTATTCGCTGAGATCGGCCCGAGAATGGCTGAGCTCAGCGGGAGTAG
GCTCGCGGCACAGCAGCAAATGGAGGGACTGCTGGCACCACACAGGCCCAAAGAACCCGCCTGGTTCCTG
GCAACCGTCGGTGTATCTCCCGATCATCAGGGGAAAGGTCTGGGCTCTGCCGTAGTGCTCCCTGGCGTGG
AGGCAGCTGAGAGAGCAGGAGTACCTGCCTTCTTGGAGACCTCCGCTCCAAGGAATCTTCCCTTCTATGA
ACGGTTGGGCTTCACCGTGACAGCCGACGTGGAAGTCCCCGAAGGCCCCCGCACTTGGTGCATGACGAGG
AAGCCTGGAGCGTGAGGGCCCGCTTCGAGCAGACATGATAAGATACATTGATGAGTTTGGACAAACCACA
ACTAGAATGCAGTGAAAAAAATGCTTTATTTGTGAAATTTGTGATGCTATTGCTTTATTTGTAACCATTA
TAAGCTGCAATAAACAAGTTAACAACAACAATTGCATTCATTTTATGTTTCAGGTTCAGGGGGAGGTGTG
GGAGGTTTTTTAAAGCAAGTAAAACCTCTACAAATGTGGTAAAATCGATAAAGATCCGTCGACCGATGCC
CTTGAGAGCCTTCAACCCAGTCAGCTCCTTCCGGTGGGCGCGGGGCATGACTATCGTCGCCGCACTTATG
ACTGTCTTCTTTATCATGCAACTCGTAGGACAGGTGCCGGCAGCGCTCTTCCGCTTCCTCGCTCACTGAC
TCGCTGCGCTCGGTCGTTCGGCTGCGGCGAGCGGTATCAGCTCACTCAAAGGCGGTAATACGGTTATCCA
CAGAATCAGGGGATAACGCAGGAAAGAACATGTGAGCAAAAGGCCAGCAAAAGGCCAGGAACCGTAAAAA
GGCCGCGTTGCTGGCGTTTTTCCATAGGCTCCGCCCCCCTGACGAGCATCACAAAAATCGACGCTCAAGT
CAGAGGTGGCGAAACCCGACAGGACTATAAAGATACCAGGCGTTTCCCCCTGGAAGCTCCCTCGTGCGCT
CTCCTGTTCCGACCCTGCCGCTTACCGGATACCTGTCCGCCTTTCTCCCTTCGGGAAGCGTGGCGCTTTC
TCATAGCTCACGCTGTAGGTATCTCAGTTCGGTGTAGGTCGTTCGCTCCAAGCTGGGCTGTGTGCACGAA
CCCCCCGTTCAGCCCGACCGCTGCGCCTTATCCGGTAACTATCGTCTTGAGTCCAACCCGGTAAGACACG
ACTTATCGCCACTGGCAGCAGCCACTGGTAACAGGATTAGCAGAGCGAGGTATGTAGGCGGTGCTACAGA
GTTCTTGAAGTGGTGGCCTAACTACGGCTACACTAGAAGAACAGTATTTGGTATCTGCGCTCTGCTGAAG
CCAGTTACCTTCGGAAAAAGAGTTGGTAGCTCTTGATCCGGCAAACAAACCACCGCTGGTAGCGGTGGTT
TTTTTGTTTGCAAGCAGCAGATTACGCGCAGAAAAAAAGGATCTCAAGAAGATCCTTTGATCTTTTCTAC
GGGGTCTGACGCTCAGTGGAACGAAAACTCACGTTAAGGGATTTTGGTCATGAGATTATCAAAAAGGATC
TTCACCTAGATCCTTTTAAATTAAAAATGAAGTTTTAAATCAATCTAAAGTATATATGAGTAAACTTGGT
CTGACAGCGGCCGCAAATGCTAAACCACTGCAGTGGTTACCAGTGCTTGATCAGTGAGGCACCGATCTCA
GCGATCTGCCTATTTCGTTCGTCCATAGTGGCCTGACTCCCCGTCGTGTAGATCACTACGATTCGTGAGG
GCTTACCATCAGGCCCCAGCGCAGCAATGATGCCGCGAGAGCCGCGTTCACCGGCCCCCGATTTGTCAGC
AATGAACCAGCCAGCAGGGAGGGCCGAGCGAAGAAGTGGTCCTGCTACTTTGTCCGCCTCCATCCAGTCT
ATGAGCTGCTGTCGTGATGCTAGAGTAAGAAGTTCGCCAGTGAGTAGTTTCCGAAGAGTTGTGGCCATTG
CTACTGGCATCGTGGTATCACGCTCGTCGTTCGGTATGGCTTCGTTCAACTCTGGTTCCCAGCGGTCAAG
CCGGGTCACATGATCACCCATATTATGAAGAAATGCAGTCAGCTCCTTAGGGCCTCCGATCGTTGTCAGA
AGTAAGTTGGCCGCGGTGTTGTCGCTCATGGTAATGGCAGCACTACACAATTCTCTTACCGTCATGCCAT
CCGTAAGATGCTTTTCCGTGACCGGCGAGTACTCAACCAAGTCGTTTTGTGAGTAGTGTATACGGCGACC
AAGCTGCTCTTGCCCGGCGTCTATACGGGACAACACCGCGCCACATAGCAGTACTTTGAAAGTGCTCATC
ATCGGGAATCGTTCTTCGGGGCGGAAAGACTCAAGGATCTTGCCGCTATTGAGATCCAGTTCGATATAGC
CCACTCTTGCACCCAGTTGATCTTCAGCATCTTTTACTTTCACCAGCGTTTCGGGGTGTGCAAAAACAGG
CAAGCAAAATGCCGCAAAGAAGGGAATGAGTGCGACACGAAAATGTTGGATGCTCATACTCGTCCTTTTT
CAATATTATTGAAGCATTTATCAGGGTTACTAGTACGTCTCTCAAGGATAAGTAAGTAATATTAAGGTAC
GGGAGGTATTGGACAGGCCGC
