>Addgene plasmid #80960 | pCRISPaint-HaloTag-PuroR | addgene partial sequence | sequence record 158333 | RVprimer3 5'-CTAGCAAAATAGGCTGTCCC-3'
ATTTCTCTTAATGATAGCTAGCGGGCCAGTACCCAAAAAGCGGGGGGTCTGGTGGCAGTGGAGGGGGATC
CGAAATCGGTACTGGCTTTCCATTCGACCCCCATTATGTGGAAGTCCTGGGCGAGCGCATGCACTACGTC
GATGTTGGTCCGCGCGATGGCACCCCTGTGCTGTTCCTGCACGGTAACCCGACCTCCTCCTACGTGTGGC
GCAACATCATCCCGCATGTTGCACCGACCCATCGCTGCATTGCTCCAGACCTGATCGGTATGGGCAAATC
CGACAAACCAGACCTGGGTTATTTCTTCGACGACCACGTCCGCTTCATGGATGCCTTCATCGAAGCCCTG
GGTCTGGAAGAGGTCGTCCTGGTCATTCACGACTGGGGCTCCGCTCTGGGTTTCCACTGGGCCAAGCGCA
ATCCAGAGCGCGTCAAAGGTATTGCATTTATGGAGTTCATCCGCCCTATCCCGACCTGGGACGAATGGCC
AGAATTTGCCCGCGAGACCTTCCAGGCCTTCCGCACCACCGACGTCGGCCGCAAGCTGATCATCGATCAG
AACGTTTTTATCGAGGGTACGCTGCCGATGGGTGTCGTCCGCCCGCTGACTGAAGTCGAGATGGACCATT
ACCGCGAGCCGTTCCTGAATCCTGTTGACCGCGAGCCACTGTGGCGCTTCCCAAACGAGCTGCCAATCGC
CGGTGAGCCAGCGAACATCGTCGCGCTGGTCGAAGAATACATGGACTGGCTGCACCAGTCCCCTGTCCCG
AAGCTGCTGTTCTGGG
