>Addgene plasmid #80960 | pCRISPaint-HaloTag-PuroR | addgene partial sequence | sequence record 158334 | EBV-rev 5'-GTGGTTTGTCCAAACTCATC-3'
TGAAGCGGGCCCTCACGCTCCAGGCTTCCTCGTCATGCACCAAGTGCGGGGGCCTTCGGGGACTTCCACG
TCGGCTGTCACGGTGAAGCCCAACCGTTCATAGAAGGGAAGATTCCTTGGAGCGGAGGTCTCCAAGAAGG
CAGGTACTCCTGCTCTCTCAGCTGCCTCCACGCCAGGGAGCACTACGGCAGAGCCCAGACCTTTCCCCTG
ATGATCGGGAGATACACCGACGGTTGCCAGGAACCAGGCGGGTTCTTTGGGCCTGTGTGGTGCCAGCAGT
CCCTCCATTTGCTGCTGTGCCGCGAGCCTACTCCCGCTGAGCTCAGCCATTCTCGGGCCGATCTCAGCGA
ATACGGCGCCAGCCTCAACTGATTCGGGAGTGGTCCAGACGGCCACGGCGGCGCCGTCGTCCGCCACCCA
CACCTTGCCTATGTCGAGGCCAACTCTTGTAAGAAACAGCTCCTGCAGTTCAGTCACTCTCTCAATATGC
CGATCTGGGTCAACGGTGTGTCTCGTGGCGGGGTAGTCGGCGAAGGCTGCAGCCAGAGTTCTCACGGCTC
TAGGAACGTCGTCTCTTGTAGCCAACCTGACAGTAGGCTTGTATTCAGTCATTGGGCCAGGATTCTCCTC
GACGTCACCGCATGTTAGCAGACTTCCTCTGCCCTCTCCTCCGGAACCGGAAATCTCCAGAGTAGACAGC
CAGCGCGCGATCTCGCTGCCGATCAGGTCCGGGTTGTCTTCTTGCAGCAGATTCAGACCCGGGCCGATGT
CCACAGCCTTGCAGTTAGGCAGGCTTTTGGCCAGGCGAGCGGCTTCGGCCGGTGGGATCAGAACGCCTGG
GGTGCCCCAGAACAGCAGCTTCGGGACAGGGGACTGGTGCAGCCAGTCCATGTATTCTTCGACCAGCGCG
ACGATGTTTCGCTGGCTCACCGGCGATTGGCAGCTCGTTTGGGAAGCGCCACAGTGGCTCGCGGTCAACA
GGATTCAGGAACGGCTCGCGGTAATGGTCCATCTCGACTTCAGTCAGCGGGGG
